>Addgene plasmid #200079 | pHygO2r | addgene full sequence | sequence record 393486 | Addgene NGS Result
TAGGCCCAGTTGTCCTCGAACAGGTCTAAAAATTGCGGTCATAAACTGAAACGTAACATATGATAAGGTA
TTTTGTGTGCGGTTTTTTCTATGATGTTTCAAAAAAATTTATCAGAAGTAAAAAACATAAGAAGTGTACA
CAGAACATTGTGTAGATTTTGGGATAGAATTATTATTAATGGGGGGAGGGAGCACAATTTTTTTCGACTT
TTTATTACGAATTAATTCTATTTTTGAATCTACACAATTTCATTGTTAGAGGTGACTTAAAAGAAGCTAA
AAAACAAAGAAATTAAGAGAAGTTTTTTGATAATAACAAAAATAGGGGGTGGGAGCACAGGGAGAAAGAG
CATGTAGGGATGTTGAAGAGTAATTGGACCCACTTTGTACAAGAAAGCTGGGTCTATTCCTTTGCCCTCG
GACGAGTGCTGGGGCGTCGGTTTCCACTATCGGCGAGTACTTCTACACAGCCATCGGTCCAGACGGCCGC
GCTTCTGCGGGCGATTTGTGTACGCCCGACAGTCCCGGCTCCGGATCGGACGATTGCGTCGCATCGACCC
TGCGCCCAAGCTGCATCATCGAAATTGCCGTCAACCAAGCTCTGATAGAGTTGGTCAAGACCAATGCGGA
GCATATACGCCCGGAGCCGCGGCGATCCTGCAAGCTCCGGATGCCTCCGCTCGAAGTAGCGCGTCTGCTG
CTCCATACAAGCCAACCACGGCCTCCAGAAGAAGATGTTGGCGACCTCGTATTGGGAATCCCCGAACATC
GCCTCGCTCCAGTCAATGACCGCTGTTATGCGGCCATTGTCCGTCAGGACATTGTTGGAGCCGAAATCCG
CGTGCACGAGGTGCCGGACTTCGGGGCAGTCCTCGGCCCAAAGCATCAGCTCATCGAGAGCCTGCGCGAC
GGACGCACTGACGGTGTCGTCCATCACAGTTTGCCAGTGATACACATGGGGATCAGCAATCGCGCATATG
AAATCACGCCATGTAGTGTATTGACCGATTCCTTGCGGTCCGAATGGGCCGAACCCGCTCGTCTGGCTAA
GATCGGCCGCAGCGATCGCATCCATGGCCTCCGCGACCGGCTGCAGAACAGCGGGCAGTTCGGTTTCAGG
CAGGTCTTGCAACGTGACACCCTGTGCACGGCGGGAGATGCAATAGGTCAGGCTCTCGCTGAATTCCCCA
ATGTCAAGCACTTCCGGAATCGGGAGCGCGGCCGATGCAAAGTGCCGATAAACATAACGATCTTTGTAGA
AACCATCGGCGCAGCTATTTACCCGCAGGACATATCCACGCCCTCCTACATCGAAGCTGAAAGCACGAGA
TTCTTCGCCCTCCGAGAGCTGCATCAGGTCGGAGACGCTGTCGAACTTTTCGATCAGAAACTTCTCGACA
GACGTCGCGGTGAGTTCAGGCTTTTTCATGGAGCCTGCTTTTTTGTACAAACTTGCGGCACCGCCTGACA
TATTACCTTAAAATTCAAAAATTAATTTCAGATCAGTCATAACCAAGAAAACAAAATAAACGTTAGGACA
GAAAATTCAAATTAATTAAAAATTATGCTGAATAAGAAAATTACATGCAAAGCCTTATTTTCCTCATAGA
AACAGTTGAATAACATATTTTTTAATTGAAAACATAGCAAAATTCGTGGTAAAATTTGTCAAAACCTTGG
AAAAAATCGAAAAAAGAACATTTCCCGATGCATTTTCCTATTTCTCGTTGCCGACAACGTATAAACGTTG
AATACTCAGTCAACGAATTTGGCTGCTGGCTTGGACTCTCGCACGGAAGAGACGCGTGTGTAGATTTACG
ACGAAAGCAAAAATGATCCCGCTTTCCAGTCGGGAAACCTGTCGTGCCAGCTGCATTAATGAATCGGCCA
ACGCGCGGGGAGAGGCGGTTTGCGTATTGGGCGAATTCCGCTTCCTCGCTCACTGACTCGCTGCGCTCGG
TCGTTCGGCTGCGGCGAGCGGTATCAGCTCACTCAAAGGCGGTAATACGGTTATCCACAGAATCAGGGGA
TAACGCAGGAAAGAACATGTGAGCAAAAGGCCAGCAAAAGGCCAGGAACCGTAAAAAGGCCGCGTTGCTG
GCGTTTTTCCATAGGCTCCGCCCCCCTGACGAGCATCACAAAAATCGACGCTCAAGTCAGAGGTGGCGAA
ACCCGACAGGACTATAAAGATACCAGGCGTTTCCCCCTGGAAGCTCCCTCGTGCGCTCTCCTGTTCCGAC
CCTGCCGCTTACCGGATACCTGTCCGCCTTTCTCCCTTCGGGAAGCGTGGCGCTTTCTCATAGCTCACGC
TGTAGGTATCTCAGTTCGGTGTAGGTCGTTCGCTCCAAGCTGGGCTGTGTGCACGAACCCCCCATTCAGC
CCGACCGCTGCGCCTTATCCGGTAACTATCGTCTTGAGTCCAACCCGGTAAGACACGACTTATCGCCACT
GGCAGCAGCCACTGGTAACAGGATTAGCAGAGCGAGGTATGTAGGCGGTGCTACAGAGTTCTTGAAGTGG
TGGCCTAACTACGGCTACACTAGAAGAACAGTATTTGGTATCTGCGCTCTGCTGAAGCCAGTTACCTTCG
GAAAAAGAGTTGGTAGCTCTTGATCCGGCAAACAAACCACCGCTGGTAGCGGTGGTTTTTTTGTTTGCAA
GCAGCAGATTACGCGCAGAAAAAAAGGATCTCAAGAAGATCCTTTGATCTTTTCTACGGGGTCTGACGCT
CAGTGGAACGAAAACTCACGTTAAGGGATTTTGGTCATGAGATTATCAAAAAGGATCTTCACCTAGATCC
TTTTAAATTAAAAATGAAGTTTTAAATCAATCTAAAGTATATATGAGTAAACTTGGTCTGACAGTTACCA
ATGCTTAATCAGTGAGGCACCTATCTCAGCGATCTGTCTATTTCGTTCATCCATAGTTGCCTGACTCCCC
GTCGTGTAGATAACTACGATACGGGAGGGCTTACCATCTGGCCCCAGTGCTGCAATGATACCGCGAGATC
CACGCTCACCGGCTCCAGATTTATCAGCAATAAACCAGCCAGCCGGAAGGGCCGAGCGCAGAAGTGGTCC
TGCAACTTTATCCGCCTCCATCCAGTCTATTAATTGTTGCCGGGAAGCTAGAGTAAGTAGTTCGCCAGTT
AATAGTTTGCGCAACGTTGTTGCCATTGCTACAGGCATCGTGGTGTCACGCTCGTCGTTTGGTATGGCTT
CATTCAGCTCCGGTTCCCAACGATCAAGGCGAGTTACATGATCCCCCATGTTGTGCAAAAAAGCGGTTAG
CTCCTTCGGTCCTCCGATCGTTGTCAGAAGTAAGTTGGCCGCAGTGTTATCACTCATGGTTATGGCAGCA
CTGCATAATTCTCTTACTGTCATGCCATCCGTAAGATGCTTTTCTGTGACTGGTGAGTACTCAACCAAGT
CATTCTGAGAATAGTGTATGCGGCGACCGAGTTGCTCTTGCCCGGCGTCAATACGGGATAATACCGCGCC
ACATAGCAGAACTTTAAAAGTGCTCATCATTGGAAAACGTTCTTCGGGGCGAAAACTCTCAAGGATCTTA
CCGCTGTTGAGATCCAGTTCGATGTAACCCACTCGTGCACCCAACTGATCTTCAGCATCTTTTACTTTCA
CCAGCGTTTCTGGGTGAGCAAAAACAGGAAGGCAAAATGCCGCAAAAAAGGGAATAAGGGCGACACGGAA
ATGTTGAATACTCATACTCTTCCTTTTTCAATATTATTGAAGCATTTATCAGGGTTATTGTCTCATGAGC
GGATACATATTTGAATGTATTTAGAAAAATAAACAAATAGGGGTTCCGCGCACATTTCCCCGAAAAGTGC
CACCTAAATTGTAAGCGTTAATATTTTGTTAAAATTCGCGTTAAATTTTTGTTAAATCAGCTCATTTTTT
AACCAATAGGCCGAAATCGGCAAAATCCCTTATAAATCAAAAGAATAGACCGAGATAGGGT
[37 nt withheld, positions 3982-4018]
AAAGAACGTGGACTCCAACGTCAAAGG
[49 nt withheld, positions 4046-4094]
T
[91 nt withheld, positions 4096-4186]
G
[124 nt withheld, positions 4188-4311]
CGTCGGAGCTCATAACTTCGTATAGCATACATTATACGAAGTTATGCGGCCGCTCTAGAACTAGTGGTAC
CGAAGAGCATGCAACGCGTGGTTACCTGCAGGCTCTTCGCCACTTAAGACCCGGGAAGTTCCTATACTAT
TTGAAGAATAGGAACTTCTGCAGGAATTCGATATCGGTGAAGTTCCTATTCTCTAGAAAGTATAGGAACT
TCAAAATGGGATCC
Features (pLannotate 1.2.2; 12 found; start..end, strand, type, name):
    380..400     +  protein_bind   attB2: mutant version of attB; core recombination site for the Gateway® BP reaction BP Clonase™
    404..1429    -  CDS            HygR: aminoglycoside phosphotransferase from E. coli; aph(4)-Ia; confers resistance to hygromycin
   1435..1455    -  protein_bind   attB1: mutant version of attB; core recombination site for the Gateway® BP reaction BP Clonase™
   1838..1923    -  CDS            lacI (fragment): lac repressor; lacI; The lac repressor binds to the lac operator to inhibit transcription in E. coli. This inhibition can be relieved by adding lactose or isopropyl-β-D-thiogalactopyranoside (IPTG).
   2106..2694    -  rep_origin     ori: high-copy-number ColE1/pMB1/pBR322/pUC origin of replication
   2865..3725    -  CDS            AmpR: β-lactamase; bla; confers resistance to ampicillin, carbenicillin, and related antibiotics
   3726..3830    -  promoter       AmpR promoter: bla
   3883..4311    -  rep_origin     f1 ori (sequence partly withheld): f1 bacteriophage origin of replication; arrow indicates direction of (+) strand synthesis
   4323..4356    +  protein_bind   loxP: Cre-mediated recombination occurs in the 8-bp core sequence (GCATACAT). Cre recombinase
   4357..4378    +  misc_feature   MCS (fragment): pBluescript multiple cloning site
   4469..4486    +  misc_feature   MCS (fragment): pBluescript multiple cloning site
   4490..4523    +  protein_bind   FRT (minimal): supports FLP-mediated excision but not integration (Turan and Bode, 2011) FLP recombinase from the Saccharomyces cerevisiae 2μ plasmid
