[The description below was written by a language model from this plasmid's Addgene catalogue record and pLannotate feature annotations shown in this document.]
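Description:
pHygO2r is an empty-backbone integration vector for making single-copy transgenes in C. elegans by recombination-mediated cassette exchange (RMCE) combined with drug selection. It derives from pHygO2 and differs from that parent only in carrying its SapI Golden Gate cloning site in the opposite orientation, so an assembled transgene can be placed in the reverse direction relative to the rest of the cassette. In E. coli it is maintained as a high-copy plasmid through a ColE1/pUC-type origin and selected with ampicillin via a β-lactamase gene driven by its native promoter. An f1 phage origin is also present, along with a short lacI fragment that appears to be a nonfunctional remnant of earlier cloning.

The worm-relevant part of the 4,535 nt plasmid consists of a hygromycin phosphotransferase coding sequence (HygR) flanked by attB1 and attB2 Gateway scars, plus a loxP site and a minimal FRT site that lie close together and bracket fragments of a pBluescript-type multiple cloning site. This short interval is presumably where the SapI cloning site sits, although the annotation does not mark it. The promoter and 3′ UTR controlling HygR in worms are not annotated and the record does not state them. In RMCE designs of this kind, recombinase target sites on the plasmid pair with matching sites at a genomic landing pad, so that recombinase activity swaps the plasmid cassette into the chromosome. Hygromycin resistance then allows integrants to be selected. The record's term "unmarked" suggests that the final insertion carries no additional visible marker, but the exact sequence of recombination steps is not detailed in the record.
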