Addgene plasmid #200079: pHygO2r
Purpose: (Empty Backbone) hygR selection unmarked rapid RMCE integration vector
Depositing lab: Michael Nonet. Depositing organization: Washington University in Saint Louis. Publication: Rapid generation of C. elegans single-copy transgenes combining RMCE and drug selection. Nonet ML. Genetics. 2023 Apr 20:iyad072. doi: 10.1093/genetics/iyad072. PubMed 37079426.
Backbone
  Vector backbone: pHygO2
  Modifications to backbone: SapI Golden Gate cloning site in opposite orientation as pHygO2
  Vector type: Worm Expression ; Recombination Mediated Cassette Exchange
  Selectable markers: Hygromycin
Growth in bacteria
  Bacterial resistance: Ampicillin, 100 μg/mL
  Growth temperature: 37°C
  Growth strain: DH5alpha
  Copy number: High Copy
Gene/Insert
  Cloning method: Restriction Enzyme
Terms and licenses: Academic/Nonprofit Terms; Industry Terms: Not Available to Industry
How to cite: pHygO2r was a gift from Michael Nonet (Addgene plasmid # 200079 ; http://n2t.net/addgene:200079 ; RRID:Addgene_200079)
